>Addgene plasmid #194469 | pRN3P-NLS-EGFP-Btgh-3NLS | addgene full sequence | sequence record 384873 | Addgene Partial NGS Result
AAATTAACCCTCACTAAAGGGAACAAAAGCTGGAGCTAAGCTTGCTTGTTCTTTTTGCAGAAGCTCAGAA
TAAACGCTCAACTTTGGCAGATCTGAATTCCTGCAGCCCGCCACCATGGCCTCTCCTAAGAAAAAGAGGA
AAGTGGAAGCATCAGGCGGGCTGCAGAATAGTAAAGGAGAAGAACTTTTCACTGGAGTTGTCCCAATTCT
TGTTGAATTAGATGGTGATGTTAATGGGCACAAATTTTCTGTCAGTGGAGAGGGTGAAGGTGATGCAACA
TACGGAAAACTTACCCTTAAATTTATTTGCACTACTGGAAAACTACCTGTTCCATGGCCAACACTTGTCA
CTACTTTCACTTATGGTGTTCAATGCTTTTCAAGATACCCAGATCATATGAAGCGGCACGACTTCTTCAA
GAGCGCCATGCCTGAGGGATACGTGCAGGAGAGGACCATCTTCTTCAATGACGACGGGAACTACAAGACA
CGTGCTGAAGTCAAGTTTGAGGGAGACACCCTCGTCAACAGGATCGAGCTTAAGGGAATCGATTTCAAGG
AGGACGGAAACATCCTCGGCCACAAGTTGGAATACAACTACAACTCCCACAACGTATACATCATGGCCGA
CAAGCAAAAGAACGGCATCAAAGCCAACTTCAAGACCCGCCACAACATCGAAGACGGCGGCGTGCAACTC
GCTGATCATTATCAACAAAATACTCCAATTGGCGATGGCCCTGTCCTTTTACCAGACAACCATTACCTGT
CCACACAATCTGCCCTTTCGAAAGATCCCAACGAAAAGAGAGACCACATGGTCCTTCTTGAGTTTGTAAC
AGCTGCTGGGATTACACATGGCATGGATGAACTATACAAAGGCGGACAGAATGTTTCTCTCCAACCTCCA
CCTCAGCAGCTGATAGTGCAGAACAAGACTATTGACCTCCCGGCAGTCTACCAGTTGAATGGAGGCGAGG
AGGCTAACCCCCACGCTGTCAAGGTACTTAAGGAATTGTTGTCCGGCAAGCAGAGCTCAAAAAAGGGGAT
GCTGATTAGTATCGGGGAGAAAGGAGATAAATCAGTAAGAAAGTACAGTAGGCAGATACCAGACCACAAA
GAAGGTTACTACCTCTCTGTTAACGAGAAGGAGATAGTGCTGGCAGGCAACGACGAGCGCGGAACGTATT
ACGCCTTGCAAACTTTTGCTCAGCTCTTGAAGGACGGGAAGTTGCCCGAGGTAGAGATAAAAGACTACCC
CAGTGTCCGGTATAGGGGCGTGGTAGAGGGGTTCTACGGCACTCCATGGTCTCATCAGGCTAGACTGAGT
CAGTTGAAGTTCTATGGCAAAAACAAGATGAACACCTATATATATGGTCCCAAGGACGACCCGTATCACT
CCGCTCCAAACTGGCGGCTCCCCTATCCTGACAAGGAGGCTGCTCAGCTGCAGGAGCTTGTGGCTGTTGC
TAACGAAAACGAGGTCGATTTTGTATGGGCAATTCATCCCGGGCAAGATATCAAGTGGAACAAGGAGGAT
CGGGATCTGCTCCTGGCCAAGTTCGAAAAGATGTATCAACTGGGGGTCCGATCTTTCGCCGTGTTCTTTG
ACGATATCAGCGGGGAAGGAACTAACCCTCAGAAGCAGGCAGAGTTGCTTAACTATATCGATGAGAAGTT
TGCACAGGTGAAGCCTGATATTAACCAGCTCGTGATGTGTCCCACAGAGTATAACAAGAGCTGGAGTAAC
CCCAATGGAAACTACCTCACTACACTTGGTGACAAGCTGAACCCCTCTATCCAGATCATGTGGACAGGGG
ACCGGGTTATATCTGACATAACCAGGGACGGAATCTCTTGGATTAATGAAAGGATCAAGCGACCAGCCTA
CATCTGGTGGAACTTCCCAGTATCTGATTATGTCAGAGACCACCTGCTGCTGGGGCCTGTGTACGGCAAT
GATACTACGATCGCCAAGGAAATGTCCGGCTTTGTCACAAATCCCATGGAACACGCTGAGTCCTCTAAAA
TTGCTATCTACAGCGTGGCATCATATGCCTGGAATCCCGCCAAGTATGACACCTGGCAGACTTGGAAGGA
TGCAATCCGCACGATCCTGCCAAGTGCTGCAGAGGAGCTCGAGTGTTTCGCCATGCATAACAGCGACCTG
GGGCCCAATGGACATGGGTATAGA
[462 nt withheld, positions 2195-2656]
ATGCCCCACAAGATGATCAGCAACGTCGAGCAAATTAAGAATCTCCCCCTGCAGGTGAAAGCAAATAGGG
TCCTGATCTCCCCCGCTAATGAGGTGGTCAAGTGGGCCGCTGGTAATTCCGTGGAAATCGAACTTGATGC
AATCTATCCTGGTGAGAATATACAGATAAATTTCGGCAAGGACGCACCCTGCACTTGGGGCCGCCTTGAG
ATCAGCACTGATGGGAAAGAGTGGAAAACCGTGGACCTGAAGCAGAAAGAGTCCCGCCTTTCCGCTGGAC
TGCAGAAGGCTCCAGTAAAATTCGTCCGATTCACCAACGTCAGCGATGAGGAGCAGCAGGTCTATTTGCG
GCAATTCGTCTTGACAATTGAGAAAAAGACTGGAGACCCCAAAAAGAAGCGCAAAGTTGATCCAAAAAAA
AAAAGGAAAGTCGATCCTAAGAAGAAACGGAAAGTGTGAGCGGATCTGGTTACCACTAAACCAGCCTCAA
GAACACCCGAATGGAGTCTCTAAGCTACATAATACCAACTTACACTTTACAAAATGTTGTCCCCCAAAAT
GTAGCCATTCGTATCTGCTCCTAATAAAAARAAAGTTTCTTCACATTCTAAAAAAAAAAAAAAAAAAAAA
AAAAAAAAAAAAMCCCCCCCCCCCCCCCCCTGCAGGGCCAAGTCGGCCGGTACCCAATTCGCCCTATAGT
GAGTCGTATTACAATTCACTGGCCGTCGTTTTACAACGTCGTGACTGGGAAAACCCTGGCGTTACCCAAC
TTAATCGCCTTGCAGCACATCCCCCTTTCGCCAGCTGGCGTAATAGCGAAGAGGCCCGCACCGATCGCCC
TTCCCAACAGTTGCGCAGCCTGAATGGCGAATGGCAAATTGTAAGCGTTAATATTTTGTTAAAATTCGCG
TTAAATTTTTGTTAAATCAGCTCATTTTTTAACCAATAGGCCGAAATCGGCAAAATCCCTTATAAATCAA
AAGAATAGACCGAGATAGGGT
[37 nt withheld, positions 3658-3694]
AAAGAACGTGGACTCCAACGTCAAAGG
[49 nt withheld, positions 3722-3770]
T
[91 nt withheld, positions 3772-3862]
G
[124 nt withheld, positions 3864-3987]
CAGGTGGCACTTTTCGGGGAAATGTGCGCGGAACCCCTATTTGTTTATTTTTCTAAATACATTCAAATAT
GTATCCGCTCATGAGACAATAACCCTGATAAATGCTTCAATAATATTGAAAAAGGAAGAGTATGAGTATT
CAACATTTCCGTGTCGCCCTTATTCCCTTTTTTGCGGCATTTTGCCTTCCTGTTTTTGCTCACCCAGAAA
CGCTGGTGAAAGTAAAAGATGCTGAAGATCAGTTGGGTGCACGAGTGGGTTACATCGAACTGGATCTCAA
CAGCGGTAAGATCCTTGAGAGTTTTCGCCCCGAAGAACGTTTTCCAATGATGAGCACTTTTAAAGTTCTG
CTATGTGGCGCGGTATTATCCCGTATTGACGCCGGGCAAGAGCAACTCGGTCGCCGCATACACTATTCTC
AGAATGACTTGGTTGAGTACTCACCAGTCACAGAAAAGCATCTTACGGATGGCATGACAGTAAGAGAATT
ATGCAGTGCTGCCATAACCATGAGTGATAACACTGCGGCCAACTTACTTCTGACAACGATCGGAGGACCG
AAGGAGCTAACCGCTTTTTTGCACAACATGGGGGATCATGTAACTCGCCTTGATCGTTGGGAACCGGAGC
TGAATGAAGCCATACCAAACGACGAGCGTGACACCACGATGCCTGTAGCAATGGCAACAACGTTGCGCAA
ACTATTAACTGGCGAACTACTTACTCTAGCTTCCCGGCAACAATTAATAGACTGGATGGAGGCGGATAAA
GTTGCAGGACCACTTCTGCGCTCGGCCCTTCCGGCTGGCTGGTTTATTGCTGATAAATCTGGAGCCGGTG
AGCGTGGGTCTCGCGGTATCATTGCAGCACTGGGGCCAGATGGTAAGCCCTCCCGTATCGTAGTTATCTA
CACGACGGGGAGTCAGGCAACTATGGATGAACGAAATAGACAGATCGCTGAGATAGGTGCCTCACTGATT
AAGCATTGGTAACTGTCAGACCAAGTTTACTCATATATACTTTAGATTGATTTAAAACTTCATTTTTAAT
TTAAAAGGATCTAGGTGAAGATCCTTTTTGATAATCTCATGACCAAAATCCCTTAACGTGAGTTTTCGTT
CCACTGAGCGTCAGACCCCGTAGAAAAGATCAAAGGATCTTCTTGAGATCCTTTTTTTCTGCGCGTAATC
TGCTGCTTGCAAACAAAAAAACCACCGCTACCAGCGGTGGTTTGTTTGCCGGATCAAGAGCTACCAACTC
TTTTTCCGAAGGTAACTGGCTTCAGCAGAGCGCAGATACCAAATACTGTTCTTCTAGTGTAGCCGTAGTT
AGGCCACCACTTCAAGAACTCTGTAGCACCGCCTACATACCTCGCTCTGCTAATCCTGTTACCAGTGGCT
GCTGCCAGTGGCGATAAGTCGTGTCTTACCGGGTTGGACTCAAGACGATAGTTACCGGATAAGGCGCAGC
GGTCGGGCTGAACGGGGGGTTCGTGCACACAGCCCAGCTTGGAGCGAACGACCTACACCGAACTGAGATA
CCTACAGCGTGAGCTATGAGAAAGCGCCACGCTTCCCGAAGGGAGAAAGGCGGACAGGTATCCGGTAAGC
GGCAGGGTCGGAACAGGAGAGCGCACGAGGGAGCTTCCAGGGGGAAACGCCTGGTATCTTTATAGTCCTG
TCGGGTTTCGCCACCTCTGACTTGAGCGTCGATTTTTGTGATGCTCGTCAGGGGGGCGGAGCCTATGGAA
AAACGCCAGCAACGCGGCCTTTTTACGGTTCCTGGCCTTTTGCTGGCCTTTTGCTCACATGTTCTTTCCT
GCGTTATCCCCTGATTCTGTGGATAACCGTATTACCGCCTTTGAGTGAGCTGATACCGCTCGCCGCAGCC
GAACGACCGAGCGCAGCGAGTCAGTGAGCGAGGAAGCGGAAGAGCGCCCAATACGCAAACCGCCTCTCCC
CGCGCGTTGGCCGATTCATTAATGCAGCTGGCACGACAGGTTTCCCGACTGGAAAGCGGGCAGTGAGCGC
AACGCAATTAATGTGAGTTAGCTCACTCATTAGGCACCCCAGGCTTTACACTTTATGCTTCCGGCTCGTA
TGTTGTGTGGAATTGTGAGCGGATAACAATTTCACACAGGAAACAGCTATGACCATGATTACGCCAAGCT
CG
Features (pLannotate 1.2.2; 15 found; start..end, strand, type, name):
      2..20      +  promoter       T3 promoter: promoter for bacteriophage T3 RNA polymerase
     45..87      +  5'UTR          Xenopus globin 5'-UTR: translational enhancer from the 5'-UTR of the major beta-globin gene of Xenopus laevis
    170..880     +  CDS            mgfp5: GFP with folding enhancement mutations; mgfp5; suitable for expression in plants due to removal of a cryptic intron
    887..3034    +  CDS            OGA_BACTN (sequence partly withheld): Experimental evidence at protein level: Swiss-Prot protein existence level 1. Can hydrolyze the glycosidic link of O-GlcNAcylated proteins. Can use p-nitrophenyl-beta-GlcNAc and 4-methylumbelliferone-GlcNAc as substrates (in vitro). From Bacteroides thetaiotaomicron (strain ATCC 29148 / DSM 2079 / NCTC 10582 / E50 / VPI-5482).
   3135..3260    +  3'UTR          Xenopus globin 3'-UTR: 3'-UTR of the major beta-globin gene of Xenopus laevis
   3349..3367    -  promoter       T7 promoter: promoter for bacteriophage T7 RNA polymerase
   3370..3527    +  CDS            lacZα (fragment): LacZα fragment of β-galactosidase; lacZ fragment
   3559..3987    -  rep_origin     f1 ori (sequence partly withheld): f1 bacteriophage origin of replication; arrow indicates direction of (+) strand synthesis
   4014..4118    +  promoter       AmpR promoter: bla
   4119..4979    +  CDS            AmpR: β-lactamase; bla; confers resistance to ampicillin, carbenicillin, and related antibiotics
   5150..5738    +  rep_origin     ori: high-copy-number ColE1/pMB1/pBR322/pUC origin of replication
   5921..6013    +  CDS            lacI (fragment): lac repressor; lacI; The lac repressor binds to the lac operator to inhibit transcription in E. coli. This inhibition can be relieved by adding lactose or isopropyl-β-D-thiogalactopyranoside (IPTG).
   6026..6047    +  protein_bind   CAP binding site: CAP binding activates transcription in the presence of cAMP. E. coli catabolite activator protein
   6062..6092    +  promoter       lac promoter: promoter for the E. coli lac operon
   6100..6116    +  protein_bind   lac operator: The lac repressor binds to the lac operator to inhibit transcription in E. coli. This inhibition can be relieved by adding lactose or isopropyl-β-D-thiogalactopyranoside (IPTG). lac repressor encoded by lacI
