[The description below was written by a language model from this plasmid's Addgene catalogue record and pLannotate feature annotations shown in this document.]
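Description:
pRN3P-NLS-EGFP-Btgh-3NLS is an in vitro transcription template built on the pRN3P backbone (derived from a pRN3P-H3.3-K9R-Gfp plasmid), designed to produce synthetic mRNA rather than to drive expression directly in cells. It is propagated in E. coli through a ColE1/pUC-type origin and selected with ampicillin via the bla gene. An f1 origin and remnants of a lac cloning region (lac promoter and operator, CAP site, lacZα and lacI fragments) are also present. The catalogue lists a total size of 4,335 bp, whereas the annotated sequence record is 6,159 nt. That figure is closer to what a roughly 3.2 kb backbone carrying the GFP and 2,148 bp insert would give, so the catalogue size appears to be an underestimate.

The payload sits downstream of a T3 RNA polymerase promoter and is flanked by the Xenopus laevis β-globin 5′ and 3′ UTRs, which improve translation and stability of the transcript. The open reading frame encodes a GFP, named EGFP in the plasmid title but annotated and catalogued as mgfp5. It is fused upstream of BtGH84, the O-GlcNAcase of Bacteroides thetaiotaomicron VPI-5482, which removes O-GlcNAc from modified proteins. According to the record, an SV40 nuclear localization signal lies at the N terminus and further SV40 NLS copies (three, according to the plasmid name) at the C terminus. These short elements are not individually annotated in the feature table. A T7 promoter in the opposite orientation lies beyond the 3′ UTR.

After linearization, T3 transcription yields mRNA for a fluorescent, nucleus-targeted deglycosylating enzyme. The associated publication concerns perturbing nuclear glycosylation in the mouse preimplantation embryo, which suggests the construct is used to deplete nuclear O-GlcNAc in embryos.
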