Addgene plasmid #194469: pRN3P-NLS-EGFP-Btgh-3NLS
Purpose: Encodes for bacterial O-GlcNAcase BtGH84 fused to enhanced GFP and NLSs for effective nuclear localization, in backbone for T3 In Vitro Transcription.
Depositing lab: Mathieu Boulard. Depositing organization: European Molecular Biology Laboratory (EMBL), Rome. Publication: Perturbing Nuclear Glycosylation in the Mouse Preimplantation Embryo Slows Down Embryonic Growth. Formichetti S, Chitnavis U, Sadowska A, Liu N, Boskovic A, Boulard M. Dev Cell 10 Jan 2024 10.2139/ssrn.4687768.
Backbone
  Vector backbone: pRN3P-H3.3-K9R-Gfp
  Backbone size w/o insert (bp): 3159
  Total vector size (bp): 4335
  Vector type: Bacterial Expression ; for In Vitro Transcription from T3 promoter after linearization
Growth in bacteria
  Bacterial resistance: Ampicillin, 100 μg/mL
  Growth temperature: 37°C
  Growth strain: NEB Stable
  Growth instructions: Copy number of plasmid is intermediate.
  Copy number: Unknown
Gene/Insert
  Gene/Insert name: BtGH84
  Species: B. thetaiotaomicron VPI-5482
  Insert size (bp): 2148
  Tag / fusion protein: mGFP5 (N terminal on insert); SV40 Nuclear Localization Signals (C terminal on insert); SV40 Nuclear Localization Signal (N terminal on insert)
  Cloning method: Gibson Cloning
  Sequencing primers: 5′ actttcacttatggtgttcaatgc; 3′ gacgccaccactgattacatgc
Terms and licenses: Academic/Nonprofit Terms; Industry Terms: Not Available to Industry
Depositor comments: Paper describing the insert: Dennis, R. J. et al. Structure and mechanism of a bacterial β-glucosaminidase having O-GlcNAcase activity. Nat. Struct. Mol. Biol. 13, 365–371 (2006). Paper of lab donating backbone, also using pRN3P backbone: Eid, A., Rodriguez-Terrones, D., Burton, A. & Torres-Padilla, M. E. SUV4-20 activity in the preimplantation mouse embryo controls timely replication. Genes Dev. 30, 2513–2526 (2016). Paper using plasmid from which Btgh insert was amplified: Boulard, M., Edwards, J. R. & Bestor, T. H. Protein O-GlcNAcylation Silences Methylated Promoters. Please visit https://www.biorxiv.org/content/10.1101/2024.01.22.576677v1 for bioRxiv preprint.
How to cite: pRN3P-NLS-EGFP-Btgh-3NLS was a gift from Mathieu Boulard (Addgene plasmid # 194469 ; http://n2t.net/addgene:194469 ; RRID:Addgene_194469)
